Addgene plasmid #68181: pLexAOp (GB0118)
Purpose: Provides the 4xLexA Operator as a level 0 GoldenBraid part
Depositing lab: Diego Orzaez. Depositing organization: Agencia Estatal Consejo Superior de Investigaciones Científicas, M.P. Publication: GoldenBraid 2.0: a comprehensive DNA assembly framework for plant synthetic biology. Sarrion-Perdigones A, Vazquez-Vilar M, Palaci J, Castelijns B, Forment J, Ziarsolo P, Blanca J, Granell A, Orzaez D. Plant Physiol. 2013 Jul;162(3):1618-31. 10.1104/pp.113.217661 PubMed 23669743.
Backbone
  Vector backbone: pUPD
  Backbone manufacturer: self-made; derived from pGEMT-Easy manufactured by Promega
  Vector type: Synthetic Biology
Growth in bacteria
  Bacterial resistance: Ampicillin, 100 μg/mL
  Growth temperature: 37°C
  Growth strain: DH5alpha
  Copy number: High Copy
Gene/Insert
  Gene/Insert name: 4xOpLexA
  Species: Synthetic
  Insert size (bp): 271
  Mutation: BsaI and BsmBI sites removed
  Cloning method: Restriction Enzyme; 5′ cloning site BsmBI (destroyed during cloning); 3′ cloning site BsmBI (destroyed during cloning)
  Sequencing primers: 5′ T7; 3′ SP6
Terms and licenses: Academic/Nonprofit Terms; Industry Terms: Not Available to Industry
Depositor comments: insert can be released with BsaI
How to cite: pLexAOp (GB0118) was a gift from Diego Orzaez (Addgene plasmid # 68181 ; http://n2t.net/addgene:68181 ; RRID:Addgene_68181)
