[The description below was written by a language model from this plasmid's Addgene catalogue record and the feature table of its GenBank file.]
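Description:
pLexAOp (GB0118) is a level 0 part plasmid from the GoldenBraid 2.0 modular assembly system for plant synthetic biology. It is built on pUPD, the universal part domestication vector derived from pGEM-T Easy. It is a small (about 3.3 kb), high-copy E. coli plasmid that replicates from a ColE1/pUC-type origin and is selected with ampicillin through the bla (AmpR) gene and its own promoter. The backbone also retains an f1 phage origin for single-stranded DNA production, along with the lac promoter, lac operator and CAP binding site inherited from the lacZ cloning region. T7 and SP6 promoters and M13 primer sites flank the cloning position and are used to sequence the insert.

The payload is a 271 bp synthetic element, 4xOpLexA, carrying four copies of the LexA operator, the DNA motif bound by the bacterial LexA repressor DNA-binding domain. The part was domesticated by removing internal BsaI and BsmBI sites. It was cloned into pUPD via BsmBI sites that were destroyed in the process, and it can be released with BsaI for Golden Gate-style assembly into higher-order transcriptional units. The feature table does not annotate the operator array itself; it appears to lie in the unannotated stretch between the T7 and SP6 promoters, spanning the sequence origin. The two short Kozak-consensus annotations near the T7 promoter are probably automated pattern matches, since no coding sequence is recorded there. As a cis-regulatory building block, the part would typically be combined with a minimal promoter to build synthetic promoters responsive to LexA-domain fusion transcription factors, although the record itself states only that it supplies the operator as a GoldenBraid part.
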