LOCUS       Exported 3332 bp ds-DNA circular SYN 13-MAY-2021
DEFINITION  Provides the 4xLexA Operator as a level 0 GoldenBraid part.
ACCESSION   .
VERSION     .
KEYWORDS    pLexAOp (GB0118)
SOURCE      synthetic DNA construct
  ORGANISM  synthetic DNA construct
REFERENCE   1 (bases 1 to 3332)
  AUTHORS   Sarrion-Perdigones A, Vazquez-Vilar M, Palaci J, Castelijns B,
            Forment J, Ziarsolo P, Blanca J, Granell A, Orzaez D
  TITLE     GoldenBraid 2.0: a comprehensive DNA assembly framework for plant
            synthetic biology.
  JOURNAL   Plant Physiol. 2013 Jul;162(3):1618-31.
  PUBMED    23669743
REFERENCE   2 (bases 1 to 3332)
  AUTHORS   .
  TITLE     Direct Submission
  JOURNAL   Exported May 13, 2021 from SnapGene Server 1.1.58
            http://www.snapgene.com
FEATURES             Location/Qualifiers
     source          1..3332
                     /organism="synthetic DNA construct"
                     /mol_type="other DNA"
     promoter        complement(382..400)
                     /label=SP6 promoter
                     /note="promoter for bacteriophage SP6 RNA polymerase"
     primer_bind     complement(383..400)
                     /label=SP6
                     /note="SP6 promoter, forward primer"
     primer_bind     complement(418..434)
                     /label=M13 rev
                     /note="common sequencing primer, one of multiple similar
                     variants"
     primer_bind     complement(418..434)
                     /label=M13 Reverse
                     /note="In lacZ gene. Also called M13-rev"
     primer_bind     complement(431..453)
                     /label=M13/pUC Reverse
                     /note="In lacZ gene"
     protein_bind    442..458
                     /label=lac operator
                     /bound_moiety="lac repressor encoded by lacI"
                     /note="The lac repressor binds to the lac operator to
                     inhibit transcription in E. coli. This inhibition can be
                     relieved by adding lactose or
                     isopropyl-beta-D-thiogalactopyranoside (IPTG)."
     promoter        complement(466..496)
                     /label=lac promoter
                     /note="promoter for the E. coli lac operon"
     protein_bind    511..532
                     /label=CAP binding site
                     /bound_moiety="E. coli catabolite activator protein"
                     /note="CAP binding activates transcription in the presence
                     of cAMP."
     primer_bind     complement(649..666)
                     /label=L4440
                     /note="L4440 vector, forward primer"
     rep_origin      complement(820..1408)
                     /direction=LEFT
                     /label=ori
                     /note="high-copy-number ColE1/pMB1/pBR322/pUC origin of
                     replication"
     primer_bind     complement(900..919)
                     /label=pBR322ori-F
                     /note="pBR322 origin, forward primer"
     CDS             complement(1579..2439)
                     /codon_start=1
                     /gene="bla"
                     /product="beta-lactamase"
                     /label=AmpR
                     /note="confers resistance to ampicillin, carbenicillin, and
                     related antibiotics"
                     /translation="MSIQHFRVALIPFFAAFCLPVFAHPETLVKVKDAEDQLGARVGYI
                     ELDLNSGKILESFRPEERFPMMSTFKVLLCGAVLSRIDAGQEQLGRRIHYSQNDLVEYS
                     PVTEKHLTDGMTVRELCSAAITMSDNTAANLLLTTIGGPKELTAFLHNMGDHVTRLDRW
                     EPELNEAIPNDERDTTMPVAMATTLRKLLTGELLTLASRQQLIDWMEADKVAGPLLRSA
                     LPAGWFIADKSGAGERGSRGIIAALGPDGKPSRIVVIYTTGSQATMDERNRQIAEIGAS
                     LIKHW"
     primer_bind     2202..2221
                     /label=Amp-R
                     /note="Ampicillin resistance gene, reverse primer"
     promoter        complement(2440..2544)
                     /gene="bla"
                     /label=AmpR promoter
     rep_origin      complement(2622..3077)
                     /direction=LEFT
                     /label=f1 ori
                     /note="f1 bacteriophage origin of replication; arrow
                     indicates direction of (+) strand synthesis"
     primer_bind     complement(2759..2780)
                     /label=F1ori-F
                     /note="F1 origin, forward primer"
     primer_bind     2971..2990
                     /label=F1ori-R
                     /note="F1 origin, reverse primer"
     primer_bind     3203..3225
                     /label=M13/pUC Forward
                     /note="In lacZ gene"
     primer_bind     3217..3234
                     /label=M13 Forward
                     /note="In lacZ gene. Also called M13-F20 or M13 (-21)
                     Forward"
     primer_bind     3218..3234
                     /label=M13 fwd
                     /note="common sequencing primer, one of multiple similar
                     variants"
     primer_bind     3241..3260
                     /label=T7
                     /note="T7 promoter, forward primer"
     promoter        3241..3259
                     /label=T7 promoter
                     /note="promoter for bacteriophage T7 RNA polymerase"
     regulatory      3290..3299
                     /regulatory_class="other"
                     /note="vertebrate consensus sequence for strong initiation
                     of translation (Kozak, 1987)"
     regulatory      3294..3303
                     /regulatory_class="other"
                     /note="vertebrate consensus sequence for strong initiation
                     of translation (Kozak, 1987)"
ORIGIN
        1 ctcgggagag cttgggctgc aggtcgaggc taaaaaacta atcgcattat catcccctcg
       61 acgtactgta catataacca ctggttttat atacagcagt actgtacata taaccactgg
      121 ttttatatac agcagtcgac gtactgtaca tataaccact ggttttatat acagcagtac
      181 tgtacatata accactggtt ttatatacag cagtcgaggt aagattagat atggatatgt
      241 atatggatat gtatatggtg gtaatgccat gtaatatgct ccccgagacc actcatcgcc
      301 caatcactag tgaattcgcg gccgcctgca ggtcgaccat atgggagagc tcccaacgcg
      361 ttggatgcat agcttgagta ttctatagtg tcacctaaat agcttggcgt aatcatggtc
      421 atagctgttt cctgtgtgaa attgttatcc gctcacaatt ccacacaaca tacgagccgg
      481 aagcataaag tgtaaagcct ggggtgccta atgagtgagc taactcacat taattgcgtt
      541 gcgctcactg cccgctttcc agtcgggaaa cctgtcgtgc cagctgcatt aatgaatcgg
      601 ccaacgcgcg gggagaggcg gtttgcgtat tgggcgctct tccgcttcct cgctcactga
      661 ctcgctgcgc tcggtcgttc ggctgcggcg agcggtatca gctcactcaa aggcggtaat
      721 acggttatcc acagaatcag gggataacgc aggaaagaac atgtgagcaa aaggccagca
      781 aaaggccagg aaccgtaaaa aggccgcgtt gctggcgttt ttccataggc tccgcccccc
      841 tgacgagcat cacaaaaatc gacgctcaag tcagaggtgg cgaaacccga caggactata
      901 aagataccag gcgtttcccc ctggaagctc cctcgtgcgc tctcctgttc cgaccctgcc
      961 gcttaccgga tacctgtccg cctttctccc ttcgggaagc gtggcgcttt ctcatagctc
     1021 acgctgtagg tatctcagtt cggtgtaggt cgttcgctcc aagctgggct gtgtgcacga
     1081 accccccgtt cagcccgacc gctgcgcctt atccggtaac tatcgtcttg agtccaaccc
     1141 ggtaagacac gacttatcgc cactggcagc agccactggt aacaggatta gcagagcgag
     1201 gtatgtaggc ggtgctacag agttcttgaa gtggtggcct aactacggct acactagaag
     1261 aacagtattt ggtatctgcg ctctgctgaa gccagttacc ttcggaaaaa gagttggtag
     1321 ctcttgatcc ggcaaacaaa ccaccgctgg tagcggtggt ttttttgttt gcaagcagca
     1381 gattacgcgc agaaaaaaag gatctcaaga agatcctttg atcttttcta cggggtctga
     1441 cgctcagtgg aacgaaaact cacgttaagg gattttggtc atgagattat caaaaaggat
     1501 cttcacctag atccttttaa attaaaaatg aagttttaaa tcaatctaaa gtatatatga
     1561 gtaaacttgg tctgacagtt accaatgctt aatcagtgag gcacctatct cagcgatctg
     1621 tctatttcgt tcatccatag ttgcctgact ccccgtcgtg tagataacta cgatacggga
     1681 gggcttacca tctggcccca gtgctgcaat gataccgcga gacccacgct caccggctcc
     1741 agatttatca gcaataaacc agccagccgg aagggccgag cgcagaagtg gtcctgcaac
     1801 tttatccgcc tccatccagt ctattaattg ttgccgggaa gctagagtaa gtagttcgcc
     1861 agttaatagt ttgcgcaacg ttgttgccat tgctacaggc atcgtggtgt cacgctcgtc
     1921 gtttggtatg gcttcattca gctccggttc ccaacgatca aggcgagtta catgatcccc
     1981 catgttgtgc aaaaaagcgg ttagctcctt cggtcctccg atcgttgtca gaagtaagtt
     2041 ggccgcagtg ttatcactca tggttatggc agcactgcat aattctctta ctgtcatgcc
     2101 atccgtaaga tgcttttctg tgactggtga gtactcaacc aagtcattct gagaatagtg
     2161 tatgcggcga ccgagttgct cttgcccggc gtcaatacgg gataataccg cgccacatag
     2221 cagaacttta aaagtgctca tcattggaaa acgttcttcg gggcgaaaac tctcaaggat
     2281 cttaccgctg ttgagatcca gttcgatgta acccactcgt gcacccaact gatcttcagc
     2341 atcttttact ttcaccagcg tttctgggtg agcaaaaaca ggaaggcaaa atgccgcaaa
     2401 aaagggaata agggcgacac ggaaatgttg aatactcata ctcttccttt ttcaatatta
     2461 ttgaagcatt tatcagggtt attgtctcat gagcggatac atatttgaat gtatttagaa
     2521 aaataaacaa ataggggttc cgcgcacatt tccccgaaaa gtgccacctg atgcggtgtg
     2581 aaataccgca cagatgcgta aggagaaaat accgcatcag gaaattgtaa gcgttaatat
     2641 tttgttaaaa ttcgcgttaa atttttgtta aatcagctca ttttttaacc aataggccga
     2701 aatcggcaaa atcccttata aatcaaaaga atagaccgag atagggttga gtgttgttcc
     2761 agtttggaac aagagtccac tattaaagaa cgtggactcc aacgtcaaag gnnnnnnnnn
     2821 nnnnnnnnnn nnnnnnnnnn nnnnnnnnnn nnnnnnnnnn tnnnnnnnnn nnnnnnnnnn
     2881 nnnnnnnnnn nnnnnnnnnn nnnnnnnnnn nnnnnnnnnn nnnnnnnnnn nnnnnnnnnn
     2941 nnnnnnnnnn nngnnnnnnn nnnnnnnnnn nnnnnnnnnn nnnnnnnnnn nnnnnnnnnn
     3001 nnnnnnnnnn nnnnnnnnnn nnnnnnnnnn nnnnnnnnnn nnnnnnnnnn nnnnnnnnnn
     3061 nnnnnnnnnn nnnnnnncca ttcgccattc aggctgcgca actgttggga agggcgatcg
     3121 gtgcgggcct cttcgctatt acgccagctg gcgaaagggg gatgtgctgc aaggcgatta
     3181 agttgggtaa cgccagggtt ttcccagtca cgacgttgta aaacgacggc cagtgaattg
     3241 taatacgact cactataggg cgaattgggc ccgacgtcgc atgctcccgg ccgccatggc
     3301 ggccgcggga attcgattgg gcgatgagtg gt
//
