>Addgene plasmid #68181 | pLexAOp (GB0118) | addgene partial sequence | sequence record 127528 | SP6 5'-ATTTAGGTGACACTATAG-3'
ACGCGTTGGGAGCTCTCCCATATGGTCGACCTGCAGGCGGCCGCGAATTCACTAGTGATTGGGCGATGAG
TGGTCTCGGGGAGCATATTACATGGCATTACCACCATATACATATCCATATACATATCCATATCTAATCT
TACCTCGACTGCTGTATATAAAACCAGTGGTTATATGTACAGTACTGCTGTATATAAAACCAGTGGTTAT
ATGTACAGTACGTCGACTGCTGTATATAAAACCAGTGGTTATATGTACAGTACTGCTGTATATAAAACCA
GTGGTTATATGTACAGTACGTCGAGGGGATGATAATGCGATTAGTTTTTTAGCCTCGACCTGCAGCCCAA
GCTCTCCC
