>Addgene plasmid #68181 | pLexAOp (GB0118) | addgene partial sequence | sequence record 127529 | T7 5'-TAATACGACTCACTATAGGG-3'
CGGCCGCGGGAATTCGATTGGGCGATGAGTGGTCTCGGGAGAGCTTGGGCTGCAGGTCGAGGCTAAAAAA
CTAATCGCATTATCATCCCCTCGACGTACTGTACATATAACCACTGGTTTTATATACAGCAGTACTGTAC
ATATAACCACTGGTTTTATATACAGCAGTCGACGTACTGTACATATAACCACTGGTTTTATATACAGCAG
TACTGTACATATAACCACTGGTTTTATATACAGCAGTCGAGGTAAGATTAGATATGGATATGTATATGGA
TATGTATATGGTGGTAATGCCATGTAATATGCTCC
